Addgene plasmid #227009: pFUGW hUbC-Sga-dCas9-KRAB-T2A-GFP
Purpose: Lentiviral Expression of dCas9-KRAB from S. gallolyticus fused to the repressive KRAB domain
Depositing lab: Charles Gersbach. Depositing organization: Duke University. Publication: Characterization of diverse Cas9 orthologs for genome and epigenome editing. Butterfield GL, Rohm D, Roberts A, Nethery MA, Rizzo AJ, Morone DJ, Garnier L, Iglesias N, Barrangou R, Gersbach CA. Proc Natl Acad Sci U S A. 2025 Mar 18;122(11):e2417674122. doi: 10.1073/pnas.2417674122. Epub 2025 Mar 12. PubMed 40073054.
Backbone
  Vector backbone: FUGW
  Vector type: Lentiviral, CRISPR
Growth in bacteria
  Bacterial resistance: Ampicillin, 100 μg/mL
  Growth temperature: 37°C
  Growth strain: NEB Stable
  Copy number: High Copy
Gene/Insert
  Gene/Insert name: dCas9
  Species: S. gallolyticus
  Promoter: UbC
  Tag / fusion protein: 3xFLAG, SV40 NLS (N terminal on insert)
  Cloning method: Gene Synthesis
  Sequencing primers: 5′ n/a
Terms and licenses: Academic/Nonprofit Terms; Industry Terms: Not Available to Industry
How to cite: pFUGW hUbC-Sga-dCas9-KRAB-T2A-GFP was a gift from Charles Gersbach (Addgene plasmid # 227009 ; http://n2t.net/addgene:227009 ; RRID:Addgene_227009)
