[The description below was written by a language model from this plasmid's Addgene catalogue record and pLannotate feature annotations shown in this document.]
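Description:
pFUGW hUbC-Sga-dCas9-KRAB-T2A-GFP is a lentiviral CRISPR interference vector built on the FUGW backbone, about 14.3 kb in the sequenced record. It is propagated in E. coli from a high-copy ColE1/pUC-type origin under ampicillin selection (AmpR), and the backbone also carries an f1 origin and an SV40/EM7-driven bleomycin/Zeocin resistance cassette outside the viral region. The transfer cassette has the usual HIV-1-derived layout. A CMV enhancer/promoter joined to a truncated 5' LTR drives genomic RNA production in packaging cells. It is followed by the Ψ packaging signal with a gag fragment, the RRE for Rev-dependent export, and the cPPT/CTS. A WPRE to boost transcript expression, a truncated 3' LTR and a bGH polyadenylation signal lie downstream of the payload.

The payload is expressed from the human ubiquitin C promoter. It encodes a nuclease-dead Cas9 ortholog from Streptococcus gallolyticus with an N-terminal 3xFLAG tag and SV40 NLS. The automated annotation labels this reading frame by similarity to a related streptococcal Cas9. The dCas9 is fused at its C-terminus to the KRAB repression domain of human ZNF10, so that guide RNA targeting silences transcription at the bound locus. By name, a T2A peptide then links EGFP, allowing transduced cells to be tracked by fluorescence from the same transcript. The feature table additionally detects a blasticidin S deaminase (bsr) reading frame after EGFP, which is not mentioned in the catalogue entry. It also shows loxP sites flanking the whole UbC-driven cassette, which would permit Cre-mediated excision. No guide RNA cassette is annotated, so the guide is presumably supplied separately. The construct is intended for lentiviral delivery of this Cas9 ortholog as a targeted epigenetic repressor in mammalian cells.
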