Features (pLannotate 1.2.2; 37 found; start..end, strand, type, name):
    224..423     +  promoter       CMV promoter: human cytomegalovirus (CMV) immediate early promoter
    441..621     +  LTR            5' LTR (truncated): truncated 5' long terminal repeat (LTR) from HIV-1
    668..793     +  misc_feature   HIV-1 Ψ: packaging signal of human immunodeficiency virus type 1
    777..1140    +  CDS            HIV-1 gag (fragment): gag protein from human immunodeficiency virus 1; gag
   1286..1519    +  misc_feature   RRE: The Rev response element (RRE) of HIV-1 allows for Rev-dependent mRNA export from the nucleus to the cytoplasm.
   1896..1996    +  CDS            Rev (fragment): human immunodeficiency virus 1 (HIV-1) Rev protein; rev; enhances nuclear export of unspliced and incompletely spliced viral mRNAs
   2046..2163    +  misc_feature   cPPT/CTS: central polypurine tract and central termination sequence of HIV-1
   2205..2238    +  protein_bind   loxP: Cre-mediated recombination occurs in the 8-bp core sequence (GCATACAT). Cre recombinase
   2262..3473    +  promoter       UbC promoter: human ubiquitin C promoter
   3484..3502    -  misc_feature   MCS (fragment): pUC18/19 multiple cloning site
   3511..3576    +  CDS            3xFLAG: three tandem FLAG® epitope tags, followed by an enterokinase cleavage site
   3637..6996    +  CDS            cas9-1: CAS9A_STRTD - Also known as csn1. Experimental evidence at protein level: Swiss-Prot protein existence level 1. CRISPR (clustered regularly interspaced short palindromic repeat) is an adaptive immune system that provides protection against mobile genetic elements (viruses, transposable elements and conjugative plasmids). CRISPR clusters contain spacers, sequences complementary to antecedent mobile elements, and target invading nucleic acids. CRISPR clusters are transcribed and processed into CRISPR RNA (crRNA). In type II CRISPR systems correct processing of pre-crRNA requires a trans- encoded
   7075..7260    +  CDS            KRAB: Krüppel-associated box (KRAB) transcriptional repression domain from the human zinc finger protein ZNF10 (Margolin et al., 1994)
   7327..8043    +  CDS            EGFP: EGFP is a basic (constitutively fluorescent) green fluorescent protein published in 1996, derived from Aequorea victoria. It is reported to be a rapidly-maturing weak dimer with moderate acid sensitivity.
   8110..8526    +  CDS            bsr: BSR_BACCE - Experimental evidence at protein level: Swiss-Prot protein existence level 1. Catalyzes the deamination of the cytosine moiety of the antibiotics blasticidin S, cytomycin and acetylblasticidin S. From Bacillus cereus.
   8542..8575    +  protein_bind   loxP: Cre-mediated recombination occurs in the 8-bp core sequence (GCATACAT). Cre recombinase
   8576..8600    +  misc_feature   MCS (fragment): pBluescript multiple cloning site
   8600..9188    +  misc_feature   WPRE: woodchuck hepatitis virus posttranscriptional regulatory element
   9125..9706    +  CDS            nef (fragment): NEF_HV1H2 - Experimental evidence at protein level: Swiss-Prot protein existence level 1. Extracellular Nef protein targets CD4(+) T-lymphocytes for apoptosis by interacting with CXCR4 surface receptors. From Human immunodeficiency virus type 1 group M subtype B (isolate HXB2) (HIV-1).
   9713..9893    +  LTR            5' LTR (truncated): truncated 5' long terminal repeat (LTR) from HIV-1
   9925..10149   +  polyA_signal   bGH poly(A) signal: bovine growth hormone polyadenylation signal
  10153..10174   +  promoter       SV40 promoter (fragment): SV40 enhancer and early promoter
  10195..10623   +  rep_origin     f1 ori (sequence partly withheld): f1 bacteriophage origin of replication; arrow indicates direction of (+) strand synthesis
  10637..10966   +  promoter       SV40 promoter: SV40 enhancer and early promoter
  11014..11061   +  promoter       EM7 promoter: synthetic bacterial promoter&nbsp
  11080..11454   +  CDS            BleoR: antibiotic-binding protein; Sh ble from Streptoalloteichus hindustanus; confers resistance to bleomycin, phleomycin, and Zeocin™
  11464..11589   +  CDS            ble (fragment): BLE_KLEPN - Experimental evidence at protein level: Swiss-Prot protein existence level 1. Binding protein with a strong affinity to the bleomycin family of antibiotics. Binds to CL990; an antimitotic-antibiotic compound. From Klebsiella pneumoniae.
  11584..11705   +  polyA_signal   SV40 poly(A) signal: SV40 polyadenylation signal
  11776..11798   -  protein_bind   lac operator (fragment): The lac repressor binds to the lac operator to inhibit transcription in E. coli. This inhibition can be relieved by adding lactose or isopropyl-β-D-thiogalactopyranoside (IPTG). lac repressor encoded by lacI
  11802..11832   -  promoter       lac promoter: promoter for the E. coli lac operon
  11847..11868   -  protein_bind   CAP binding site: CAP binding activates transcription in the presence of cAMP. E. coli catabolite activator protein
  11881..11973   -  CDS            lacI (fragment): lac repressor; lacI; The lac repressor binds to the lac operator to inhibit transcription in E. coli. This inhibition can be relieved by adding lactose or isopropyl-β-D-thiogalactopyranoside (IPTG).
  12156..12744   -  rep_origin     ori: high-copy-number ColE1/pMB1/pBR322/pUC origin of replication
  12915..13775   -  CDS            AmpR: β-lactamase; bla; confers resistance to ampicillin, carbenicillin, and related antibiotics
  13776..13880   -  promoter       AmpR promoter: bla
  13939..13991   -  misc_feature   bom (fragment): basis of mobility region from pBR322
  14146..223     +  enhancer       CMV enhancer (across the origin): human cytomegalovirus immediate early enhancer
>Addgene plasmid #227009 | pFUGW hUbC-Sga-dCas9-KRAB-T2A-GFP | addgene full sequence | sequence record 449966 | Addgene NGS Result
TCCCATAGTAACGCCAATAGGGACTTTCCATTGACGTCAATGGGTGGAGTATTTACGGTAAACTGCCCAC
TTGGCAGTACATCAAGTGTATCATATGCCAAGTACGCCCCCTATTGACGTCAATGACGGTAAATGGCCCG
CCTGGCATTATGCCCAGTACATGACCTTATGGGACTTTCCTACTTGGCAGTACATCTACGTATTAGTCAT
CGCTATTACCATGGTGATGCGGTTTTGGCAGTACATCAATGGGCGTGGATAGCGGTTTGACTCACGGGGA
TTTCCAAGTCTCCACCCCATTGACGTCAATGGGAGTTTGTTTTGGCACCAAAATCAACGGGACTTTCCAA
AATGTCGTAACAACTCCGCCCCATTGACGCAAATGGGCGGTAGGCGTGTACGGTGGGAGGTCTATATAAG
CAGCGCGTTTTGCCTGTACTGGGTCTCTCTGGTTAGACCAGATCTGAGCCTGGGAGCTCTCTGGCTAACT
AGGGAACCCACTGCTTAAGCCTCAATAAAGCTTGCCTTGAGTGCTTCAAGTAGTGTGTGCCCGTCTGTTG
TGTGACTCTGGTAACTAGAGATCCCTCAGACCCTTTTAGTCAGTGTGGAAAATCTCTAGCAGTGGCGCCC
GAACAGGGACTTGAAAGCGAAAGGGAAACCAGAGGAGCTCTCTCGACGCAGGACTCGGCTTGCTGAAGCG
CGCACGGCAAGAGGCGAGGGGCGGCGACTGGTGAGTACGCCAAAAATTTTGACTAGCGGAGGCTAGAAGG
AGAGAGATGGGTGCGAGAGCGTCAGTATTAAGCGGGGGAGAATTAGATCGCGATGGGAAAAAATTCGGTT
AAGGCCAGGGGGAAAGAAAAAATATAAATTAAAACATATAGTATGGGCAAGCAGGGAGCTAGAACGATTC
GCAGTTAATCCTGGCCTGTTAGAAACATCAGAAGGCTGTAGACAAATACTGGGACAGCTACAACCATCCC
TTCAGACAGGATCAGAAGAACTTAGATCATTATATAATACAGTAGCAACCCTCTATTGTGTGCATCAAAG
GATAGAGATAAAAGACACCAAGGAAGCTTTAGACAAGATAGAGGAAGAGCAAAACAAAAGTAAGACCACC
GCACAGCAAGCGGCCGCTGATCTTCAGACCTGGAGGAGGAGATATGAGGGACAATTGGAGAAGTGAATTA
TATAAATATAAAGTAGTAAAAATTGAACCATTAGGAGTAGCACCCACCAAGGCAAAGAGAAGAGTGGTGC
AGAGAGAAAAAAGAGCAGTGGGAATAGGAGCTTTGTTCCTTGGGTTCTTGGGAGCAGCAGGAAGCACTAT
GGGCGCAGCGTCAATGACGCTGACGGTACAGGCCAGACAATTATTGTCTGGTATAGTGCAGCAGCAGAAC
AATTTGCTGAGGGCTATTGAGGCGCAACAGCATCTGTTGCAACTCACAGTCTGGGGCATCAAGCAGCTCC
AGGCAAGAATCCTGGCTGTGGAAAGATACCTAAAGGATCAACAGCTCCTGGGGATTTGGGGTTGCTCTGG
AAAACTCATTTGCACCACTGCTGTGCCTTGGAATGCTAGTTGGAGTAATAAATCTCTGGAACAGATTTGG
AATCACACGACCTGGATGGAGTGGGACAGAGAAATTAACAATTACACAAGCTTAATACACTCCTTAATTG
AAGAATCGCAAAACCAGCAAGAAAAGAATGAACAAGAATTATTGGAATTAGATAAATGGGCAAGTTTGTG
GAATTGGTTTAACATAACAAATTGGCTGTGGTATATAAAATTATTCATAATGATAGTAGGAGGCTTGGTA
GGTTTAAGAATAGTTTTTGCTGTACTTTCTATAGTGAATAGAGTTAGGCAGGGATATTCACCATTATCGT
TTCAGACCCACCTCCCAACCCCGAGGGGACCCGACAGGCCCGAAGGAATAGAAGAAGAAGGTGGAGAGAG
AGACAGAGACAGATCCATTCGATTAGTGAACGGATCGGCACTGCGTGCGCCAATTCTGCAGACAAATGGC
AGTATTCATCCACAATTTTAAAAGAAAAGGGGGGATTGGGGGGTACAGTGCAGGGGAAAGAATAGTAGAC
ATAATAGCAACAGACATACAAACTAAAGAATTACAAAAACAAATTACAAAAATTCAAAATTTTCGGGTTT
ATTACAGGGACAGCAGAGATCCAGTTTGGTTAATATAACTTCGTATAGCATACATTATACGAAGTTATTA
ACCCGTGTCGGCTCCAGATCTGGCCTCCGCGCCGGGTTTTGGCGCCTCCCGCGGGCGCCCCCCTCCTCAC
GGCGAGCGCTGCCACGTCAGACGAAGGGCGCAGCGAGCGTCCTGATCCTTCCGCCCGGACGCTCAGGACA
GCGGCCCGCTGCTCATAAGACTCGGCCTTAGAACCCCAGTATCAGCAGAAGGACATTTTAGGACGGGACT
TGGGTGACTCTAGGGCACTGGTTTTCTTTCCAGAGAGCGGAACAGGCGAGGAAAAGTAGTCCCTTCTCGG
CGATTCTGCGGAGGGATCTCCGTGGGGCGGTGAACGCCGATGATTATATAAGGACGCGCCGGGTGTGGCA
CAGCTAGTTCCGTCGCAGCCGGGATTTGGGTCGCGGTTCTTGTTTGTGGATCGCTGTGATCGTCACTTGG
TGAGTAGCGGGCTGCTGGGCTGGCCGGGGCTTTCGTGGCCGCCGGGCCGCTCGGTGGGACGGAAGCGTGT
GGAGAGACCGCCAAGGGCTGTAGTCTGGGTCCGCGAGCAAGGTTGCCCTGAACTGGGGGTTGGGGGGAGC
GCAGCAAAATGGCGGCTGTTCCCGAGTCTTGAATGGAAGACGCTTGTGAGGCGGGCTGTGAGGTCGTTGA
AACAAGGTGGGGGGCATGGTGGGCGGCAAGAACCCAAGGTCTTGAGGCCTTCGCTAATGCGGGAAAGCTC
TTATTCGGGTGAGATGGGCTGGGGCACCATCTGGGGACCCTGACGTGAAGTTTGTCACTGACTGGAGAAC
TCGGTTTGTCGTCTGTTGCGGGGGCGGCAGTTATGGCGGTGCCGTTGGGCAGTGCACCCGTACCTTTGGG
AGCGCGCGCCCTCGTCGTGTCGTGACGTCACCCGTTCTGTTGGCTTATAATGCAGGGTGGGGCCACCTGC
CGGTAGGTGTGCGGTAGGCTTTTCTCCGTCGCAGGACGCAGGGTTCGGGCCTAGGGTAGGCTCTCCTGAA
TCGACAGGCGCCGGACCTCTGGTGAGGGGAGGGATAAGTGAGGCGTCAGTTTCTTTGGTCGGTTTTATGT
ACCTATCTTCTTAAGTAGCTGAAGCTCCGGTTTTGAACTATGCGCTCGGGGTTGGCGAGTGTGTTTTGTG
AAGTTTTTTAGGCACCTTTTGAAATGTAATCATTTGGGTCAATATGTAATTTTCAGTGTTAGACTAGTAA
ATTGTCCGCTAAATTCTGGCCGTTTTTGGCTTTTTTGTTAGACGAAGCTTGGGCTGCAGGTCGACTCTAG
AGCCACCATGGACTACAAAGACCATGACGGTGATTATAAAGATCATGACATCGATTACAAGGATGACGAT
GACAAGCACGTTAACCCCAAGAAGAAGAGGAAGGTGGGCCGCGGAACCGGTATGACAAACGGCAAAATTC
TGGGTCTGGCCATCGGAATCGCTAGCGTTGGCGTGGGAATCATTGAAGCGAAGACAGGTAAAGTCGTCCA
TGCAAATTCTCGATTGTTCTCCGCAGCTAACGCTGAAAACAATGCGGAGAGAAGGGGTTTCAGAGGCTCT
AGGCGGCTCAACCGGCGCAAGAAGCACAGGGTAAAAAGAGTGCGAGATCTCTTTGAGAAATATGAGATCG
TGACTGATTTTAGAAACCTGAATCTGAACCCATATGAGCTGAGAGTGAAAGGACTTACGGAACAGCTCAC
TAATGAAGAGTTGTTCGCCGCCCTGCGGACCATCAGCAAACGCCGAGGAATTTCCTACCTTGATGACGCC
GAAGATGACAGTACCGGTAGCACAGATTATGCCAAGAGCATTGATGAGAACAGGAGACTGCTGAAGACTA
AGACACCTGGACAGATACAATTGGAACGGCTCGAGAAGTACGGCCAGCTGAGGGGTAACTTCACCGTTTA
TGACGAAAATGGGGAGGCCCATAGACTGATAAATGTGTTCTCAACTTCTGACTATGAAAAGGAGGCCCGG
AAAATCCTCGAGACTCAAGCCGACTACAACAAGAAGATTACAGCCGAGTTTATTGACGATTACGTGGAAA
TTTTAACCCAGAAAAGGAAGTATTACCACGGGCCAGGAAATGAAAAGAGCCGCACCGACTATGGGAGATT
CAGAACGGATGGAACAACCTTAGAGAATATCTTTGGAATCCTTATTGGTAAATGCTCTTTCTATCCTGAC
GAGTATCGCGCCAGCAAAGCCTCCTATACCGCTCAGGAGTACAACTTCTTGAATGATTTGAACAATTTGA
AGGTTCCGACGGAGACTGGCAAGCTGAGTACCGAGCAAAAGGAGGCCCTTGTGGAATTCGCCAAGTCTAC
TGCAACATTAGGTCCTGCTAAACTTCTGAAGGAGATTGCCAAAATTTTGGACTGCAAAGTCGATGAAATC
AAGGGGTACCGTGAGGATGATAAAGGGAAACCAGACCTGCACACCTTTGAGCCCTATAGAAAGTTGAAAT
TCAATCTGGACAGCGTCAACATTGACGATTTGAGTCGCGAAGTGCTGGACAAGCTGGCAGACATTTTGAC
ACTTAACACTGAAAGGGAGGGCATTGAGGATGCCATCAGGCATAACCTGCCCAACCAATTTACTGAGGGC
CAGATCTCCGAAATCATCAAGGTGCGCAAAAGCCAGAGCACTGCTTTCAACAAGGGGTGGCACAGCTTCT
CTGCCAAGCTCATGAACGAATTGATTCCCGAGCTCTATGCCACAAGCGACGAACAGATGACTATACTTAC
TCGGCTGGAGAAATTTAAGGTCAATAAAAAATCCTCCAAAAACACCAAGACGATTGACGAGAAAGAGGTC
ACTGATGAAATCTACAATCCAGTTGTAGCCAAGTCTGTCCGGCAAACGATCAAGATCATTAACGCTGCTG
TGAAGAAATATGGAGACTTTGATAAGATTGTGATTGAAATGCCTCGCGACAAGAATGCGGACGATGAGAA
GAAGTTTATCGATAAGAGAAACAAAGAAAATAAGAAAGAAAAGGATGATGCCCTGAAGCGGGCAGCTTAC
CTTTATAATGGAACCGATAAGCTGCCAGATGAGGTGTTTCACGGAAACAAGCAACTTGAAACCAAGATTC
GCCTGTGGTACCAGCAGGGAGAACGGTGTTTGTACTCAGGCAAGCCTATCCCAATCCAGGAGTTGGTCCA
CAACTCCAATAACTTCGAAATCGATGCGATTCTGCCCCTGTCCCTGAGTTTTGACGACTCCCTGGCCAAC
AAGGTGCTTGTGTATGCTTGGACCAACCAAGAGAAGGGCCAGAAGACGCCCTACCAGGTGATTGATTCTA
TGGATGCGGCGTGGTCCTTTCGCGAGATGAAGGACTATGTGCTCAAGCAAAAAGGCCTCGGCAAAAAGAA
ACGGGATTATCTTTTGACCACCGAGAACATTGACAAGATTGAAGTGAAGAAAAAATTCATCGAGCGCAAC
TTGGTCGATACCAGATATGCCTCTAGGGTTGTGCTGAACTCACTGCAGTCTGCTTTGAGAGAGCTGGGTA
AAGACACTAAAATTAGTGTAATCAGGGGCCAGTTCACAAGTCAGCTTAGGCGGAAATGGAAGATCGACAA
GTCACGCGAGACATATCATCATCACGCAGTCGACGCACTGATAATTGCAGCTTCAAGTCAGCTCAAGTTG
TGGGAGAAACAGGATAACCCTATGTTTGTCGACTATGGAAACAATCAGGTCGTCGATAAGCAGACCGGGG
AAATTTTAAGTGTGTCCGATGACGAGTATAAGGAGCTTGTCTTTCAGCCACCGTACCAGGGCTTTGTCAA
CATGATTAGTAGCAAGGGTTTTGAGGACGAAATTTTGTTCAGCTACCAGGTCGATTCCAAATACAATAGA
AAAGTATCCGACGCAACCATATATTCTACTCGCAAGGCCAAGATTGGCAAAGATAAGAAGGAAGAGACCT
ATGTATTGGGGAAGATCAAAGACATTTACTCACAAAATGGATTCGACACCTTCATTAAGAAGTACAACAA
AGATAAGACACAGTTTTTGATGTACCAGAAAGATCCACTGACATGGGAAAACGTGATCGAAGTTATACTG
CGTGACTACCCCACGACTAAAAAGAGTGAGGACGGAAAAAACGACGTGAAGTGCAACCCGTTTGAAGAAT
ACCGGAGAGAAAACGGTCTGGTGTGTAAGTACTCTAAGAAAGGAAAGGGGACCCCTATTAAATCCCTCAA
ATACTACGACAAAAAACTCGGGAACTGCATCGATATCACCCCGGAAGGTTCCAAAAATGAAGTCGTGCTT
CAATCCTTGAATCCGTGGAGGGCAGATGTGTACTTTAACCCAGAAACCTTGAAGTATGAATTACTGGGAC
TTAAATACAGTGATCTCTCATTTGAAAAGGGCACTGGAAAATACCATATCTCTCAGGAGAAGTACGACGT
CATTAAGGAAAAAGAAGGGATCGGGAAAAAATCCGAGTTCAAGTTCACATTGTATAGGAACGACCTGATC
CTTATTAAAGACACAGCCAGCGGTGAGCAGGAGATTTACCGATTTCTGTCTAGAACCATGCCTAACGTCA
AGCACTATGCGGAGCTGAAGCCCTATGACAAAGAAAAATTTGATAACGTCCAGGAACTCGTCGAGGCGCT
GGGCGAAGCCGACAAGGTAGGCCGCTGTATAAAGGGGCTGAACAAAAGCAACCTCAGCATCTATAAAGTT
AGGACAGATGTGCTCGGGAACAAATACTTCGTTAAGAAGGAAGGGGACAAGCCCAAGCTGGATTTTAAGA
ACAATAAAAAGACCGGTCCTAAGAAAAAGCGGAAAGTGGCTAGCATGGATGCTAAGTCACTAACTGCCTG
GTCCCGGACACTGGTGACCTTCAAGGATGTATTTGTGGACTTCACCAGGGAGGAGTGGAAGCTGCTGGAC
ACTGCTCAGCAGATCGTGTACAGAAATGTGATGCTGGAGAACTATAAGAACCTGGTTTCCTTGGGTTATC
AGCTTACTAAGCCAGATGTGATCCTCCGGTTGGAGAAGGGAGAAGAGCCCGCTAGCGAGGGCAGAGGAAG
TCTTCTAACATGCGGTGACGTGGAGGAGAATCCCGGCCCTGGACCAATGGTGAGCAAGGGCGAGGAGCTG
TTCACCGGGGTGGTGCCCATCCTGGTCGAGCTGGACGGCGACGTAAACGGCCACAAGTTCAGCGTGTCCG
GCGAGGGCGAGGGCGATGCCACCTACGGCAAGCTGACCCTGAAGTTCATCTGCACCACCGGCAAGCTGCC
CGTGCCCTGGCCCACCCTCGTGACCACCCTGACCTACGGCGTGCAGTGCTTCAGCCGCTACCCCGACCAC
ATGAAGCAGCACGACTTCTTCAAGTCCGCCATGCCCGAAGGCTACGTCCAGGAGCGCACCATCTTCTTCA
AGGACGACGGCAACTACAAGACCCGCGCCGAGGTGAAGTTCGAGGGCGACACCCTGGTGAACCGCATCGA
GCTGAAGGGCATCGACTTCAAGGAGGACGGCAACATCCTGGGGCACAAGCTGGAGTACAACTACAACAGC
CACAACGTCTATATCATGGCCGACAAGCAGAAGAACGGCATCAAGGTGAACTTCAAGATCCGCCACAACA
TCGAGGACGGCAGCGTGCAGCTCGCCGACCACTACCAGCAGAACACCCCCATCGGCGACGGCCCCGTGCT
GCTGCCCGACAACCACTACCTGAGCACCCAGTCCGCCCTGAGCAAAGACCCCAACGAGAAGCGCGATCAC
ATGGTCCTGCTGGAGTTCGTGACCGCCGCCGGGATCACTCTCGGCATGGACGAGCTGTACAAGGGATCCG
GCGCAACAAACTTCTCTCTGCTGAAACAAGCCGGAGATGTCGAAGAGAATCCTGGACCGAAGACCTTCAA
CATCTCTCAGCAGGATCTGGAGCTGGTGGAGGTCGCCACTGAGAAGATCACCATGCTCTATGAGGACAAC
AAGCACCATGTCGGGGCGGCCATCAGGACCAAGACTGGGGAGATCATCTCTGCTGTCCACATTGAGGCCT
ACATTGGCAGGGTCACTGTCTGTGCTGAAGCCATTGCCATTGGGTCTGCTGTGAGCAACGGGCAGAAGGA
CTTTGACACCATTGTGGCTGTCAGGCACCCCTACTCTGATGAGGTGGACAGATCCATCAGGGTGGTCAGC
CCCTGTGGCATGTGCAGAGAGCTCATCTCTGACTATGCTCCTGACTGCTTTGTGCTCATTGAGATGAATG
GCAAGCTGGTCAAAACCACCATTGAGGAACTCATCCCCCTCAAGTACACCAGGAACTAAAGTTGATAATA
GATAACTTCGTATAGCATACATTATACGAAGTTATGAATTCGATATCAAGCTTATCGATAATCAACCTCT
GGATTACAAAATTTGTGAAAGATTGACTGGTATTCTTAACTATGTTGCTCCTTTTACGCTATGTGGATAC
GCTGCTTTAATGCCTTTGTATCATGCTATTGCTTCCCGTATGGCTTTCATTTTCTCCTCCTTGTATAAAT
CCTGGTTGCTGTCTCTTTATGAGGAGTTGTGGCCCGTTGTCAGGCAACGTGGCGTGGTGTGCACTGTGTT
TGCTGACGCAACCCCCACTGGTTGGGGCATTGCCACCACCTGTCAGCTCCTTTCCGGGACTTTCGCTTTC
CCCCTCCCTATTGCCACGGCGGAACTCATCGCCGCCTGCCTTGCCCGCTGCTGGACAGGGGCTCGGCTGT
TGGGCACTGACAATTCCGTGGTGTTGTCGGGGAAATCATCGTCCTTTCCTTGGCTGCTCGCCTGTGTTGC
CACCTGGATTCTGCGCGGGACGTCCTTCTGCTACGTCCCTTCGGCCCTCAATCCAGCGGACCTTCCTTCC
CGCGGCCTGCTGCCGGCTCTGCGGCCTCTTCCGCGTCTTCGCCTTCGCCCTCAGACGAGTCGGATCTCCC
TTTGGGCCGCCTCCCCGCATCGATACCGTCGACCTCGAGACCTAGAAAAACATGGAGCAATCACAAGTAG
CAATACAGCAGCTACCAATGCTGATTGTGCCTGGCTAGAAGCACAAGAGGAGGAGGAGGTGGGTTTTCCA
GTCACACCTCAGGTACCTTTAAGACCAATGACTTACAAGGCAGCTGTAGATCTTAGCCACTTTTTAAAAG
AAAAGGGGGGACTGGAAGGGCTAATTCACTCCCAACGAAGACAAGATATCCTTGATCTGTGGATCTACCA
CACACAAGGCTACTTCCCTGATTGGCAGAACTACACACCAGGGCCAGGGATCAGATATCCACTGACCTTT
GGATGGTGCTACAAGCTAGTACCAGTTGAGCAAGAGAAGGTAGAAGAAGCCAATGAAGGAGAGAACACCC
GCTTGTTACACCCTGTGAGCCTGCATGGGATGGATGACCCGGAGAGAGAAGTATTAGAGTGGAGGTTTGA
CAGCCGCCTAGCATTTCATCACATGGCCCGAGAGCTGCATCCGGACTGTACTGGGTCTCTCTGGTTAGAC
CAGATCTGAGCCTGGGAGCTCTCTGGCTAACTAGGGAACCCACTGCTTAAGCCTCAATAAAGCTTGCCTT
GAGTGCTTCAAGTAGTGTGTGCCCGTCTGTTGTGTGACTCTGGTAACTAGAGATCCCTCAGACCCTTTTA
GTCAGTGTGGAAAATCTCTAGCAGGGCCCGTTTAAACCCGCTGATCAGCCTCGACTGTGCCTTCTAGTTG
CCAGCCATCTGTTGTTTGCCCCTCCCCCGTGCCTTCCTTGACCCTGGAAGGTGCCACTCCCACTGTCCTT
TCCTAATAAAATGAGGAAATTGCATCGCATTGTCTGAGTAGGTGTCATTCTATTCTGGGGGGTGGGGTGG
GGCAGGACAGCAAGGGGGAGGATTGGGAAGACAATAGCAGGCATGCTGGGGATGCGGTGGGCTCTATGGC
TTCTGAGGCGGAAAGAACCAGCTGGGGCTCTAGGGGGTATCCCC
[124 nt withheld, positions 10195-10318]
C
[91 nt withheld, positions 10320-10410]
A
[49 nt withheld, positions 10412-10460]
CCTTTGACGTTGGAGTCCACGTTCTTT
[37 nt withheld, positions 10488-10524]
ACCCTATCTCGGTCTATTCTTTTGATTTATAAGGGATTTTGCCGATTTCGGCCTATTGGTTAAAAAATGA
GCTGATTTAACAAAAATTTAACGCGAATTAATTCTGTGGAATGTGTGTCAGTTAGGGTGTGGAAAGTCCC
CAGGCTCCCCAGCAGGCAGAAGTATGCAAAGCATGCATCTCAATTAGTCAGCAACCAGGTGTGGAAAGTC
CCCAGGCTCCCCAGCAGGCAGAAGTATGCAAAGCATGCATCTCAATTAGTCAGCAACCATAGTCCCGCCC
CTAACTCCGCCCATCCCGCCCCTAACTCCGCCCAGTTCCGCCCATTCTCCGCCCCATGGCTGACTAATTT
TTTTTATTTATGCAGAGGCCGAGGCCGCCTCTGCCTCTGAGCTATTCCAGAAGTAGTGAGGAGGCTTTTT
TGGAGGCCTAGGCTTTTGCAAAAAGCTCCCGGGAGCTTGTATATCCATTTTCGGATCTGATCAGCACGTG
TTGACAATTAATCATCGGCATAGTATATCGGCATAGTATAATACGACAAGGTGAGGAACTAAACCATGGC
CAAGTTGACCAGTGCCGTTCCGGTGCTCACCGCGCGCGACGTCGCCGGAGCGGTCGAGTTCTGGACCGAC
CGGCTCGGGTTCTCCCGGGACTTCGTGGAGGACGACTTCGCCGGTGTGGTCCGGGACGACGTGACCCTGT
TCATCAGCGCGGTCCAGGACCAGGTGGTGCCGGACAACACCCTGGCCTGGGTGTGGGTGCGCGGCCTGGA
CGAGCTGTACGCCGAGTGGTCGGAGGTCGTGTCCACGAACTTCCGGGACGCCTCCGGGCCGGCCATGACC
GAGATCGGCGAGCAGCCGTGGGGGCGGGAGTTCGCCCTGCGCGACCCGGCCGGCAACTGCGTGCACTTCG
TGGCCGAGGAGCAGGACTGACACGTGCTACGAGATTTCGATTCCACCGCCGCCTTCTATGAAAGGTTGGG
CTTCGGAATCGTTTTCCGGGACGCCGGCTGGATGATCCTCCAGCGCGGGGATCTCATGCTGGAGTTCTTC
GCCCACCCCAACTTGTTTATTGCAGCTTATAATGGTTACAAATAAAGCAATAGCATCACAAATTTCACAA
ATAAAGCATTTTTTTCACTGCATTCTAGTTGTGGTTTGTCCAAACTCATCAATGTATCTTATCATGTCTG
TATACCGTCGACCTCTAGCTAGAGCTTGGCGTAATCATGGTCATAGCTGTTTCCTGTGTGAAATTGTTAT
CCGCTCACAATTCCACACAACATACGAGCCGGAAGCATAAAGTGTAAAGCCTGGGGTGCCTAATGAGTGA
GCTAACTCACATTAATTGCGTTGCGCTCACTGCCCGCTTTCCAGTCGGGAAACCTGTCGTGCCAGCTGCA
TTAATGAATCGGCCAACGCGCGGGGAGAGGCGGTTTGCGTATTGGGCGCTCTTCCGCTTCCTCGCTCACT
GACTCGCTGCGCTCGGTCGTTCGGCTGCGGCGAGCGGTATCAGCTCACTCAAAGGCGGTAATACGGTTAT
CCACAGAATCAGGGGATAACGCAGGAAAGAACATGTGAGCAAAAGGCCAGCAAAAGGCCAGGAACCGTAA
AAAGGCCGCGTTGCTGGCGTTTTTCCATAGGCTCCGCCCCCCTGACGAGCATCACAAAAATCGACGCTCA
AGTCAGAGGTGGCGAAACCCGACAGGACTATAAAGATACCAGGCGTTTCCCCCTGGAAGCTCCCTCGTGC
GCTCTCCTGTTCCGACCCTGCCGCTTACCGGATACCTGTCCGCCTTTCTCCCTTCGGGAAGCGTGGCGCT
TTCTCATAGCTCACGCTGTAGGTATCTCAGTTCGGTGTAGGTCGTTCGCTCCAAGCTGGGCTGTGTGCAC
GAACCCCCCGTTCAGCCCGACCGCTGCGCCTTATCCGGTAACTATCGTCTTGAGTCCAACCCGGTAAGAC
ACGACTTATCGCCACTGGCAGCAGCCACTGGTAACAGGATTAGCAGAGCGAGGTATGTAGGCGGTGCTAC
AGAGTTCTTGAAGTGGTGGCCTAACTACGGCTACACTAGAAGAACAGTATTTGGTATCTGCGCTCTGCTG
AAGCCAGTTACCTTCGGAAAAAGAGTTGGTAGCTCTTGATCCGGCAAACAAACCACCGCTGGTAGCGGTG
GTTTTTTTGTTTGCAAGCAGCAGATTACGCGCAGAAAAAAAGGATCTCAAGAAGATCCTTTGATCTTTTC
TACGGGGTCTGACGCTCAGTGGAACGAAAACTCACGTTAAGGGATTTTGGTCATGAGATTATCAAAAAGG
ATCTTCACCTAGATCCTTTTAAATTAAAAATGAAGTTTTAAATCAATCTAAAGTATATATGAGTAAACTT
GGTCTGACAGTTACCAATGCTTAATCAGTGAGGCACCTATCTCAGCGATCTGTCTATTTCGTTCATCCAT
AGTTGCCTGACTCCCCGTCGTGTAGATAACTACGATACGGGAGGGCTTACCATCTGGCCCCAGTGCTGCA
ATGATACCGCGAGACCCACGCTCACCGGCTCCAGATTTATCAGCAATAAACCAGCCAGCCGGAAGGGCCG
AGCGCAGAAGTGGTCCTGCAACTTTATCCGCCTCCATCCAGTCTATTAATTGTTGCCGGGAAGCTAGAGT
AAGTAGTTCGCCAGTTAATAGTTTGCGCAACGTTGTTGCCATTGCTACAGGCATCGTGGTGTCACGCTCG
TCGTTTGGTATGGCTTCATTCAGCTCCGGTTCCCAACGATCAAGGCGAGTTACATGATCCCCCATGTTGT
GCAAAAAAGCGGTTAGCTCCTTCGGTCCTCCGATCGTTGTCAGAAGTAAGTTGGCCGCAGTGTTATCACT
CATGGTTATGGCAGCACTGCATAATTCTCTTACTGTCATGCCATCCGTAAGATGCTTTTCTGTGACTGGT
GAGTACTCAACCAAGTCATTCTGAGAATAGTGTATGCGGCGACCGAGTTGCTCTTGCCCGGCGTCAATAC
GGGATAATACCGCGCCACATAGCAGAACTTTAAAAGTGCTCATCATTGGAAAACGTTCTTCGGGGCGAAA
ACTCTCAAGGATCTTACCGCTGTTGAGATCCAGTTCGATGTAACCCACTCGTGCACCCAACTGATCTTCA
GCATCTTTTACTTTCACCAGCGTTTCTGGGTGAGCAAAAACAGGAAGGCAAAATGCCGCAAAAAAGGGAA
TAAGGGCGACACGGAAATGTTGAATACTCATACTCTTCCTTTTTCAATATTATTGAAGCATTTATCAGGG
TTATTGTCTCATGAGCGGATACATATTTGAATGTATTTAGAAAAATAAACAAATAGGGGTTCCGCGCACA
TTTCCCCGAAAAGTGCCACCTGACGTCGACGGATCGGGAGATCTCCCGATCCCCTATGGTGCACTCTCAG
TACAATCTGCTCTGATGCCGCATAGTTAAGCCAGTATCTGCTCCCTGCTTGTGTGTTGGAGGTCGCTGAG
TAGTGCGCGAGCAAAATTTAAGCTACAACAAGGCAAGGCTTGACCGACAATTGCATGAAGAATCTGCTTA
GGGTTAGGCGTTTTGCGCTGCTTCGCGATGTACGGGCCAGATATACGCGTTGACATTGATTATTGACTAG
TTATTAATAGTAATCAATTACGGGGTCATTAGTTCATAGCCCATATATGGAGTTCCGCGTTACATAACTT
ACGGTAAATGGCCCGCCTGGCTGACCGCCCAACGACCCCCGCCCATTGACGTCAATAATGACGTATGT
